Addgene plasmid #148428: pCIneo-lambdaN-HA-HsAGO2-P593GA623FK663AL697Y_AC
Purpose: Mammalian Expression of HsAGO2-P593GA623FK663AL697Y
Depositing lab: Elisa Izaurralde. Depositing organization: Max Planck Institute for Developmental Biology. Publication: miRISC and the CCR4-NOT complex silence mRNA targets independently of 43S ribosomal scanning. Kuzuoglu-Ozturk D, Bhandari D, Huntzinger E, Fauser M, Helms S, Izaurralde E. EMBO J. 2016 Jun 1;35(11):1186-203. doi: 10.15252/embj.201592901. Epub 2016 Mar 23. PubMed 27009120.
Backbone
  Vector backbone: pCI-neo
  Vector type: Mammalian Expression
Growth in bacteria
  Bacterial resistance: Ampicillin, 100 μg/mL
  Growth temperature: 37°C
  Growth strain: DH5alpha
  Copy number: High Copy
Gene/Insert
  Gene/Insert name: HsAGO2-P593GA623FK663AL697Y (alt names: EIF2C2; Q10; MGC3183)
  Species: H. sapiens (human)
  Mutation: three silent mutations and the sequence differs in the first 7 AA from the sequence given by NCBI: NM_012154.3.
  Entrez Gene: AGO2 (a.k.a. CASC7, EIF2C2, LESKRES, LINC00980, PPD, Q10)
  Cloning method: Unknown
Terms and licenses: Academic/Nonprofit Terms; Industry Terms: Not Available to Industry
Depositor comments: Plasmids from this collection were made available to the research community and donated after the lab closed. Please note that the sequence provided by the depositing laboratory may be theoretical/predicted or based on Sanger sequencing results. There may be discrepancies between sequencing results obtained by Addgene and the depositor sequence. If an Addgene verified sequence is not available, please contact before placing your order to request that our lab fully sequence the plasmid.
How to cite: pCIneo-lambdaN-HA-HsAGO2-P593GA623FK663AL697Y_AC was a gift from Elisa Izaurralde (Addgene plasmid # 148428 ; http://n2t.net/addgene:148428 ; RRID:Addgene_148428)
