[The description below was written by a language model from this plasmid's Addgene catalogue record and pLannotate feature annotations shown in this document.]
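Description:
pCIneo-lambdaN-HA-HsAGO2-P593GA623FK663AL697Y_AC is an 8.9 kb mammalian expression plasmid built on the pCI-neo backbone. It is propagated in E. coli through a high-copy ColE1/pUC-type origin with ampicillin selection (AmpR under its own bla promoter), and it also carries an f1 origin for single-stranded DNA production. For mammalian cells, a separate cassette places the neomycin phosphotransferase gene under the SV40 enhancer/early promoter with a synthetic poly(A) signal, which allows G418 selection of stable transfectants.

The expression unit is driven by the human CMV immediate early enhancer and promoter, followed by the chimeric β-globin/immunoglobulin intron that improves transcript processing, with an SV40 poly(A) signal annotated downstream of the insert. A T7 promoter lies just upstream of the coding region. The open reading frame begins with a short fragment of the bacteriophage lambda N protein, followed by an HA epitope tag (annotated as a partial match to a 3xHA feature) and then human AGO2 (EIF2C2), the core Argonaute protein of the RNA-induced silencing complex. As the name indicates, the AGO2 insert carries the substitutions P593G, A623F, K663A and L697Y. The record also notes three silent mutations and a difference from the NCBI reference in the first seven amino acids.

The lambda N peptide is the standard element for tethering a protein to reporter mRNAs bearing BoxB hairpins, so the construct is suited to tethering assays that test silencing activity independently of miRNA guidance, with HA allowing detection or immunoprecipitation. The functional effect of the four substitutions is not stated in the record. The associated work concerns how miRISC and the CCR4-NOT complex silence mRNA targets. The depositor sequence may be theoretical rather than fully verified.
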