Features (pLannotate 1.2.2; 21 found; start..end, strand, type, name):
    140..517     +  enhancer       CMV enhancer: human cytomegalovirus immediate early enhancer
    518..729     +  promoter       CMV promoter: human cytomegalovirus (CMV) immediate early promoter
    890..1022    +  intron         chimeric intron: chimera between introns from human β-globin and immunoglobulin heavy chain genes
   1067..1085    +  promoter       T7 promoter: promoter for bacteriophage T7 RNA polymerase
   1095..1169    +  CDS            N (fragment): REGN_LAMBD - Experimental evidence at protein level: Swiss-Prot protein existence level 1. Plays a role as a transcriptional antitermination factor that allows the virus to initiate its lytic phase. Activates expression of the delayed viral early genes by modifying host RNA polymerase (RNAP) into a form that is resistant to termination signals. This antitermination function requires the host NusA protein which serves to stabilize the interaction between antitermination protein N and host RNA polymerase. From Escherichia phage lambda (Bacteriophage lambda).
   1197..1224    +  CDS            3xHA (fragment): three tandem HA epitope tags
   1284..3839    +  CDS            AGO2 (sequence partly withheld): AGO2_HUMAN - Also known as EIF2C2. Experimental evidence at protein level: Swiss-Prot protein existence level 1. Required for RNA-mediated gene silencing (RNAi) by the RNA- induced silencing complex (RISC). The 'minimal RISC' appears to include AGO2 bound to a short guide RNA such as a microRNA (miRNA) or short interfering RNA (siRNA). These guide RNAs direct RISC to complementary mRNAs that are targets for RISC-mediated gene silencing. The precise mechanism of gene silencing depends on the degree of complementarity between the miRNA or siRNA and its target. Binding of RISC to a perfectly comp
   4569..4586    -  promoter       T3 promoter (fragment): promoter for bacteriophage T3 RNA polymerase
   4604..4725    -  polyA_signal   SV40 poly(A) signal: SV40 polyadenylation signal
   4748..4816    -  CDS            large T antigen (fragment): large T antigen from SV40 (simian virus 40)
   4840..4907    +  CDS            lacZα (fragment): LacZα fragment of β-galactosidase; lacZ fragment
   4911..5339    +  rep_origin     f1 ori (sequence partly withheld): f1 bacteriophage origin of replication; arrow indicates direction of (+) strand synthesis
   5367..5418    -  misc_feature   bom (fragment): basis of mobility region from pBR322
   5483..5840    +  promoter       SV40 promoter: SV40 enhancer and early promoter
   5891..6682    +  CDS            neo: KKA2_KLEPN - Also known as kan, nptII. Experimental evidence at protein level: Swiss-Prot protein existence level 1. Resistance to kanamycin, neomycin, paromomycin, ribostamycin, butirosin and gentamicin B. From Klebsiella pneumoniae.
   6749..6797    +  polyA_signal   poly(A) signal: synthetic polyadenylation signal
   6817..6871    -  misc_feature   bom (fragment): basis of mobility region from pBR322
   6973..7008    -  CDS            rop (fragment): Rop protein, which maintains plasmids at low copy number; rop
   7103..7207    +  promoter       AmpR promoter: bla
   7208..8068    +  CDS            AmpR: β-lactamase; bla; confers resistance to ampicillin, carbenicillin, and related antibiotics
   8239..8827    +  rep_origin     ori: high-copy-number ColE1/pMB1/pBR322/pUC origin of replication
>Addgene plasmid #148428 | pCIneo-lambdaN-HA-HsAGO2-P593GA623FK663AL697Y_AC | depositor full sequence | sequence record 290876 | Full Sequence
TCAATATTGGCCATTAGCCATATTATTCATTGGTTATATAGCATAAATCAATATTGGCTATTGGCCATTG
CATACGTTGTATCTATATCATAATATGTACATTTATATTGGCTCATGTCCAATATGACCGCCATGTTGGC
ATTGATTATTGACTAGTTATTAATAGTAATCAATTACGGGGTCATTAGTTCATAGCCCATATATGGAGTT
CCGCGTTACATAACTTACGGTAAATGGCCCGCCTGGCTGACCGCCCAACGACCCCCGCCCATTGACGTCA
ATAATGACGTATGTTCCCATAGTAACGCCAATAGGGACTTTCCATTGACGTCAATGGGTGGAGTATTTAC
GGTAAACTGCCCACTTGGCAGTACATCAAGTGTATCATATGCCAAGTCCGCCCCCTATTGACGTCAATGA
CGGTAAATGGCCCGCCTGGCATTATGCCCAGTACATGACCTTACGGGACTTTCCTACTTGGCAGTACATC
TACGTATTAGTCATCGCTATTACCATGGTGATGCGGTTTTGGCAGTACACCAATGGGCGTGGATAGCGGT
TTGACTCACGGGGATTTCCAAGTCTCCACCCCATTGACGTCAATGGGAGTTTGTTTTGGCACCAAAATCA
ACGGGACTTTCCAAAATGTCGTAACAACTGCGATCGCCCGCCCCGTTGACGCAAATGGGCGGTAGGCGTG
TACGGTGGGAGGTCTATATAAGCAGAGCTCGTTTAGTGAACCGTCAGATCACTAGAAGCTTTATTGCGGT
AGTTTATCACAGTTAAATTGCTAACGCAGTCAGTGCTTCTGACACAACAGTCTCGAACTTAAGCTGCAGT
GACTCTCTTAAGGTAGCCTTGCAGAAGTTGGTCGTGAGGCACTGGGCAGGTAAGTATCAAGGTTACAAGA
CAGGTTTAAGGAGACCAATAGAAACTGGGCTTGTCGAGACAGAGAAGACTCTTGCGTTTCTGATAGGCAC
CTATTGGTCTTACTGACATCCACTTTGCCTTTCTCTCCACAGGTGTCCACTCCCAGTTCAATTACAGCTC
TTAAGGCTAGAGTACTTAATACGACTCACTATAGGCTAGCCACCATGGACGCACAAACACGACGACGTGA
GCGTCGCGCTGAGAAACAAGCTCAATGGAAAGCTGCAAACCCACCGCTCGAGGCTGCCCAAGCTTACACC
ATGGCCTACCCATATGATGTTCCAGATTACGCTTCACTCGACGCGGATCCCGTCGAATTCACCATGGGAG
GGCACCCATTCCAGTGGTGTAACGCACTTGCACCTCCTGCGCCGCCGCCCCCCATCCAAGGATATGCCTT
CAAGCCTCCACCTAGACCCGACTTTGGGACCTCCGGGAGAACAATCAAATTACAGGCCAATTTCTTCGAA
ATGGACATCCCCAAAATTGACATCTATCATTATGAATTGGATATCAAGCCAGAGAAGTGCCCGAGGAGAG
TTAACAGGGAAATCGTGGAACACATGGTCCAGCACTTTAAAACACAGATCTTTGGGGATCGGAAGCCCGT
GTTTGACGGCAGGAAGAATCTATACACAGCCATGCCCCTTCCGATTGGGAGGGACAAGGTGGAGCTGGAG
GTCACGCTGCCAGGAGAAGGCAAGGATCGCATCTTCAAGGTGTCCATCAAGTGGGTGTCCTGCGTGAGCT
TGCAGGCGTTACACGATGCACTTTCAGGGCGGCTGCCCAGCGTCCCTTTTGAGACGATCCAGGCCCTGGA
CGTGGTCATGAGGCACTTGCCATCCATGAGGTACACCCCCGTGGGCCGCTCCTTCTTCACCGCGTCCGAA
GGCTGCTCTAACCCTCTTGGCGGGGGCCGAGAAGTGTGGTTTGGCTTCCATCAGTCCGTCCGGCCTTCTC
TCTGGAAAATGATGCTGAATATTGATGTGTCAGCAACAGCGTTTTACAAGGCACAGCCAGTAATCGAGTT
TGTTTGTGAAGTTTTGGATTTTAAAAGTATTGAAGAACAACAAAAACCTCTGACAGATTCCCAAAGGGTA
AAGTTTACCAAAGAAATTAAAGGTCTAAAGGTGGAGATAACGCACTGTGGGCAGATGAAGAGGAAGTACC
GTGTCTGCAATGTGACCCGGCGGCCCGCCAGTCACCAAACATTCCCGCTGCAGCAGGAGAGCGGGCAGAC
GGTGGAGTGCACGGTGGCCCAGTATTTCAAGGACAGGCACAAGTTGGTTCTGCGCTACCCCCACCTCCCA
TGTTTACAAGTCGGACAGGAGCAGAAACACACCTACCTTCCCCTGGAGGTCTGTAACATTGTGGCAGGAC
AAAGATGTATTAAAAAATTAACGGACAATCAGACCTCAACCATGATCAGAGCAACTGCTAGGTCGGCGCC
CGATCGGCAAGAAGAGATTAGCAAATTGATGCGAAGTGCAAGTTTCAACACAGATCCATACGTCCGTGAA
TTTGGAATCATGGTCAAAGATGAGATGACAGACGTGACTGGGCGGGTGCTGCAGCCGCCCTCCATCCTCT
ACGGGGGCAGGAATAAAGCTATTGCGACCCCTGTCCAGGGCGTCTGGGACATGCGGAAC
[405 nt withheld, positions 2580-2984]
AACAACATCCTGCTGCCCCAGGGCAGGCCGCCGGTGTTCCAGCAGGGCGTCATCTTTCTGGGAGCAGACG
TCACTCACCCCCCCGCCGGGGATGGGAAGAAGCCCTCCATTGCCGCCGTGGTGGGCAGCATGGACTTTCA
CCCCAATCGCTACTGCGCCACCGTGCGCGTGCAGCAGCACCGGCAGGAGATCATACAAGACCTGGCCGCC
ATGGTCCGCGAGCTCCTCATCCAGTTCTACAAGTCCACGCGCTTCGCGCCCACCCGCATCATCTTCTACC
GCGACGGTGTCTCTGAAGGCCAGTTCCAGCAGGTTCTCCACCACGAGTTGCTGGCCATCCGTGAGGCCTG
TATCAAGTATGAAAAAGACTACCAGCCCGGGATCACCTTCATCGTGGTGCAGAAGAGGCACCACACCCGG
CTCTTCTGCACTGACAAGAACGAGCGGGTTGGGAAAAGTGGAAACATTCCAGCAGGCACGACTGTGGACA
CGAAAATCACCCACCCCACCGAGTTCGACTTCTACCTGTGTAGTCACGCTGGCATCCAGGGGACAAGCAG
GCCTTCGCACTATCACGTCCTCTGGGACGACAATCGTTTCTCCTCTGATGAGCTGCAGATCCTAACCTAC
CAGCTGTGTCACACCTACGTGCGCTGCACACGCTCCGTGTCCATCCCAGCGCCAGCATACTACGCTCACC
TGGTGGCCTTCCGGGCCAGGTACCACCTGGTGGATAAGGAACATGACAGTGCTGAAGGAAGCCATACCTC
TGGGCAGAGTAACGGGCGAGACCACCAAGCACTGGCCAAGGCGGTCCAGGTTCACCAAGACACTCTGCGC
ACCATGTACTTTGCTTGACATGTTTTAGTGTTTAGCGATTGTGTACCGAGTGGGATTCACGAGACCAGCT
ACACTCAGACCAACAGATGGCCAGCCCTTCCGTGACAGCCAGCATCGAACATGAGACGTCATTGATTTTA
TTAGATTCTCCGTTTTCCAGAATGCCTTCCGTCCCAGATTTCAAACTTGGATTTTGAACTGCAGACCTGT
ATGAGAACCCAATGTCATAGGAAATATGGTTTGCTAAAATCTATAAGCTGCTTATTAAAACAGAGTCCCG
TGTGTCCTAAAAATCTCCTAAAACCAGTCTATGAACTCAGGGCTTTAAAACATTTTTAATTTATTTGGTC
ATTCAATTTACTTGTTTTTAATACATGATTCTCTATGAAATTGATGGGCTCAAACTAGCTGTGAATCTTC
TGAGAGTGAAAGCAACACAAAACACAAGTGTGGTTTTAAAGCCTTGAACATTCTGATGTTGTCACTAAAG
TTGATTTCCAGGCGATGCTCGTGTGCCCCTGGCGTGGCTCACCCAAGTTCCTCGACTGAGGGCCGGTGGC
CATGCAGAGGCGTCCGCAGGTGCCGTGTTCTGCCAGCACCGCCCTTCACCCGGCCTGAACTAAGGAGCAG
TGGCAGAAGGTGGGCCCCGTGTGTTTACAGCATTTCCAGGTCCAGAGAGGTTGGCAGACAAGTGCCATTT
TAATAAAAAATGTATTTAAAAAAAAAAAAAAGGGCGGCCGCTTCCCTTTAGTGAGGGTTAATGCTTCGAG
CAGACATGATAAGATACATTGATGAGTTTGGACAAACCACAACTAGAATGCAGTGAAAAAAATGCTTTAT
TTGTGAAATTTGTGATGCTATTGCTTTATTTGTAACCATTATAAGCTGCAATAAACAAGTTAACAACAAC
AATTGCATTCATTTTATGTTTCAGGTTCAGGGGGAGATGTGGGAGGTTTTTTAAAGCAAGTAAAACCTCT
ACAAATGTGGTAAAATCCGATAAGGATCGATCCGGGCTGGCGTAATAGCGAAGAGGCCCGCACCGATCGC
CCTTCCCAACAGTTGCGCAGCCTGAATGGCGAATGG
[124 nt withheld, positions 4911-5034]
C
[91 nt withheld, positions 5036-5126]
A
[49 nt withheld, positions 5128-5176]
CCTTTGACGTTGGAGTCCACGTTCTTT
[37 nt withheld, positions 5204-5240]
ACCCTATCTCGGTCTATTCTTTTGATTTATAAGGGATTTTGCCGATTTCGGCCTATTGGTTAAAAAATGA
GCTGATTTAACAAAAATTTAACGCGAATTTTAACAAAATATTAACGCTTACAATTTCCTGATGCGGTATT
TTCTCCTTACGCATCTGTGCGGTATTTCACACCGCATACGCGGATCTGCGCAGCACCATGGCCTGAAATA
ACCTCTGAAAGAGGAACTTGGTTAGGTACCTTCTGAGGCGGAAAGAACCAGCTGTGGAATGTGTGTCAGT
TAGGGTGTGGAAAGTCCCCAGGCTCCCCAGCAGGCAGAAGTATGCAAAGCATGCATCTCAATTAGTCAGC
AACCAGGTGTGGAAAGTCCCCAGGCTCCCCAGCAGGCAGAAGTATGCAAAGCATGCATCTCAATTAGTCA
GCAACCATAGTCCCGCCCCTAACTCCGCCCATCCCGCCCCTAACTCCGCCCAGTTCCGCCCATTCTCCGC
CCCATGGCTGACTAATTTTTTTTATTTATGCAGAGGCCGAGGCCGCCTCGGCCTCTGAGCTATTCCAGAA
GTAGTGAGGAGGCTTTTTTGGAGGCCTAGGCTTTTGCAAAAAGCTTGATTCTTCTGACACAACAGTCTCG
AACTTAAGGCTAGAGCCACCATGATTGAACAAGATGGATTGCACGCAGGTTCTCCGGCCGCTTGGGTGGA
GAGGCTATTCGGCTATGACTGGGCACAACAGACAATCGGCTGCTCTGATGCCGCCGTGTTCCGGCTGTCA
GCGCAGGGGCGCCCGGTTCTTTTTGTCAAGACCGACCTGTCCGGTGCCCTGAATGAACTGCAGGACGAGG
CAGCGCGGCTATCGTGGCTGGCCACGACGGGCGTTCCTTGCGCAGCTGTGCTCGACGTTGTCACTGAAGC
GGGAAGGGACTGGCTGCTATTGGGCGAAGTGCCGGGGCAGGATCTCCTGTCATCTCACCTTGCTCCTGCC
GAGAAAGTATCCATCATGGCTGATGCAATGCGGCGGCTGCATACGCTTGATCCGGCTACCTGCCCATTCG
ACCACCAAGCGAAACATCGCATCGAGCGAGCACGTACTCGGATGGAAGCCGGTCTTGTCGATCAGGATGA
TCTGGACGAAGAGCATCAGGGGCTCGCGCCAGCCGAACTGTTCGCCAGGCTCAAGGCGCGCATGCCCGAC
GGCGAGGATCTCGTCGTGACCCATGGCGATGCCTGCTTGCCGAATATCATGGTGGAAAATGGCCGCTTTT
CTGGATTCATCGACTGTGGCCGGCTGGGTGTGGCGGACCGCTATCAGGACATAGCGTTGGCTACCCGTGA
TATTGCTGAAGAGCTTGGCGGCGAATGGGCTGACCGCTTCCTCGTGCTTTACGGTATCGCCGCTCCCGAT
TCGCAGCGCATCGCCTTCTATCGCCTTCTTGACGAGTTCTTCTGAGCGGGACTCTGGGGTTCGAAATGAC
CGACCAAGCGACGCCCAACCTGCCATCACGATGGCCGCAATAAAATATCTTTATTTTCATTACATCTGTG
TGTTGGTTTTTTGTGTGAATCGATAGCGATAAGGATCCGCGTATGGTGCACTCTCAGTACAATCTGCTCT
GATGCCGCATAGTTAAGCCAGCCCCGACACCCGCCAACACCCGCTGACGCGCCCTGACGGGCTTGTCTGC
TCCCGGCATCCGCTTACAGACAAGCTGTGACCGTCTCCGGGAGCTGCATGTGTCAGAGGTTTTCACCGTC
ATCACCGAAACGCGCGAGACGAAAGGGCCTCGTGATACGCCTATTTTTATAGGTTAATGTCATGATAATA
ATGGTTTCTTAGACGTCAGGTGGCACTTTTCGGGGAAATGTGCGCGGAACCCCTATTTGTTTATTTTTCT
AAATACATTCAAATATGTATCCGCTCATGAGACAATAACCCTGATAAATGCTTCAATAATATTGAAAAAG
GAAGAGTATGAGTATTCAACATTTCCGTGTCGCCCTTATTCCCTTTTTTGCGGCATTTTGCCTTCCTGTT
TTTGCTCACCCAGAAACGCTGGTGAAAGTAAAAGATGCTGAAGATCAGTTGGGTGCACGAGTGGGTTACA
TCGAACTGGATCTCAACAGCGGTAAGATCCTTGAGAGTTTTCGCCCCGAAGAACGTTTTCCAATGATGAG
CACTTTTAAAGTTCTGCTATGTGGCGCGGTATTATCCCGTATTGACGCCGGGCAAGAGCAACTCGGTCGC
CGCATACACTATTCTCAGAATGACTTGGTTGAGTACTCACCAGTCACAGAAAAGCATCTTACGGATGGCA
TGACAGTAAGAGAATTATGCAGTGCTGCCATAACCATGAGTGATAACACTGCGGCCAACTTACTTCTGAC
AACGATCGGAGGACCGAAGGAGCTAACCGCTTTTTTGCACAACATGGGGGATCATGTAACTCGCCTTGAT
CGTTGGGAACCGGAGCTGAATGAAGCCATACCAAACGACGAGCGTGACACCACGATGCCTGTAGCAATGG
CAACAACGTTGCGCAAACTATTAACTGGCGAACTACTTACTCTAGCTTCCCGGCAACAATTAATAGACTG
GATGGAGGCGGATAAAGTTGCAGGACCACTTCTGCGCTCGGCCCTTCCGGCTGGCTGGTTTATTGCTGAT
AAATCTGGAGCCGGTGAGCGTGGGTCTCGCGGTATCATTGCAGCACTGGGGCCAGATGGTAAGCCCTCCC
GTATCGTAGTTATCTACACGACGGGGAGTCAGGCAACTATGGATGAACGAAATAGACAGATCGCTGAGAT
AGGTGCCTCACTGATTAAGCATTGGTAACTGTCAGACCAAGTTTACTCATATATACTTTAGATTGATTTA
AAACTTCATTTTTAATTTAAAAGGATCTAGGTGAAGATCCTTTTTGATAATCTCATGACCAAAATCCCTT
AACGTGAGTTTTCGTTCCACTGAGCGTCAGACCCCGTAGAAAAGATCAAAGGATCTTCTTGAGATCCTTT
TTTTCTGCGCGTAATCTGCTGCTTGCAAACAAAAAAACCACCGCTACCAGCGGTGGTTTGTTTGCCGGAT
CAAGAGCTACCAACTCTTTTTCCGAAGGTAACTGGCTTCAGCAGAGCGCAGATACCAAATACTGTTCTTC
TAGTGTAGCCGTAGTTAGGCCACCACTTCAAGAACTCTGTAGCACCGCCTACATACCTCGCTCTGCTAAT
CCTGTTACCAGTGGCTGCTGCCAGTGGCGATAAGTCGTGTCTTACCGGGTTGGACTCAAGACGATAGTTA
CCGGATAAGGCGCAGCGGTCGGGCTGAACGGGGGGTTCGTGCACACAGCCCAGCTTGGAGCGAACGACCT
ACACCGAACTGAGATACCTACAGCGTGAGCTATGAGAAAGCGCCACGCTTCCCGAAGGGAGAAAGGCGGA
CAGGTATCCGGTAAGCGGCAGGGTCGGAACAGGAGAGCGCACGAGGGAGCTTCCAGGGGGAAACGCCTGG
TATCTTTATAGTCCTGTCGGGTTTCGCCACCTCTGACTTGAGCGTCGATTTTTGTGATGCTCGTCAGGGG
GGCGGAGCCTATGGAAAAACGCCAGCAACGCGGCCTTTTTACGGTTCCTGGCCTTTTGCTGGCCTTTTGC
TCACATGGCTCGACAGATCT
